Addgene plasmid #232004: pCMV CHMP2B-L4D F5D-d10-52-3xHA (Δα1)
Purpose: Expression of a CHMP2B membrane binding mutant (L4D F5D) with the first alpha helix deleted with a 3xHA tag.
Depositing lab: Franz-Ulrich Hartl. Depositing organization: Max Planck Institute of Biochemistry. Publication: alpha-Synuclein aggregates inhibit ESCRT-III through sequestration and collateral degradation. Sitron CS, Trinkaus VA, Galesic A, Garhammer M, Yuste-Checa P, Dransfeld U, Feigenbutz D, Zhang J, Ivashko L, Dudanova I, Harper JW, Hartl FU. Mol Cell. 2025 Sep 18;85(18):3505-3523.e17. doi: 10.1016/j.molcel.2025.08.022. Epub 2025 Sep 10. PubMed 40934925.
Backbone
  Vector backbone: pHM6
  Backbone size w/o insert (bp): 5450
  Vector type: Mammalian Expression
Growth in bacteria
  Bacterial resistance: Ampicillin, 100 μg/mL
  Growth temperature: 37°C
  Growth strain: DH5alpha
  Copy number: High Copy
Gene/Insert
  Gene/Insert name: CHMP2B
  Species: H. sapiens (human)
  Mutation: L4D F5D Δ10-52
  Entrez Gene: CHMP2B (a.k.a. ALS17, CHMP2.5, DMT1, FTDALS7, VPS2-2, VPS2B)
  Tag / fusion protein: 3xHA (C terminal on insert)
  Cloning method: Gibson Cloning
Terms and licenses: Academic/Nonprofit Terms; Industry Terms: Not Available to Industry
Depositor comments: Please visit https://doi.org/10.1101/2025.01.13.632710 for bioRxiv preprint.
How to cite: pCMV CHMP2B-L4D F5D-d10-52-3xHA (Δα1) was a gift from Franz-Ulrich Hartl (Addgene plasmid # 232004 ; http://n2t.net/addgene:232004 ; RRID:Addgene_232004)
