[The description below was written by a language model from this plasmid's Addgene catalogue record and pLannotate feature annotations shown in this document.]
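Description:
pCMV CHMP2B-L4D F5D-d10-52-3xHA (Δα1) is a mammalian expression plasmid built on the pHM6 backbone, with a sequenced length of about 6 kb. It is propagated in E. coli through a high-copy ColE1/pUC-type origin and selected with ampicillin via the AmpR (β-lactamase) cassette. An f1 origin is also present. A separate SV40 early promoter drives the neo (aminoglycoside phosphotransferase) gene, followed by an SV40 polyadenylation signal. This arrangement would allow G418 selection of transfected mammalian cells, although the record does not say the plasmid was used that way. Short annotated fragments of ble, lacI, the lac promoter/operator, an HIV-1 LTR and the pBR322 bom region appear to be backbone remnants rather than functional modules.

The payload is human CHMP2B, a core subunit of the ESCRT-III complex that acts in multivesicular body formation and endosomal cargo sorting. It is expressed from the CMV immediate early enhancer and promoter and terminated by the bovine growth hormone poly(A) signal. The coding sequence carries the L4D and F5D substitutions, described as a membrane-binding mutant, together with a deletion of residues 10–52 that removes the first alpha helix. This is consistent with the feature table detecting only a partial CHMP2B match. A C-terminal 3xHA tag allows detection or immunoprecipitation with anti-HA antibodies. The annotation recognises only a fragment of this tag. T7 and SP6 promoters flank the insert and can serve for in vitro transcription or as sequencing primer sites.

The insert was assembled by Gibson cloning. The plasmid comes from a study of how alpha-synuclein aggregates inhibit ESCRT-III through sequestration and collateral degradation, where it provides a tagged CHMP2B variant that combines defective membrane binding with loss of helix α1.
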