Features (pLannotate 1.2.2; 22 found; start..end, strand, type, name):
     16..68      -  misc_feature   bom (fragment): basis of mobility region from pBR322
    223..602     +  enhancer       CMV enhancer: human cytomegalovirus immediate early enhancer
    603..806     +  promoter       CMV promoter: human cytomegalovirus (CMV) immediate early promoter
    802..835     +  LTR            5' LTR (truncated) (fragment): truncated 5' long terminal repeat (LTR) from HIV-1
    851..869     +  promoter       T7 promoter: promoter for bacteriophage T7 RNA polymerase
    943..1425    +  CDS            CHMP2B (fragment): CHM2B_HUMAN - Experimental evidence at protein level: Swiss-Prot protein existence level 1. Probable core component of the endosomal sorting required for transport complex III (ESCRT-III) which is involved in multivesicular bodies (MVBs) formation and sorting of endosomal cargo proteins into MVBs. MVBs contain intraluminal vesicles (ILVs) that are generated by invagination and scission from the limiting membrane of the endosome and mostly are delivered to lysosomes enabling degradation of membrane proteins, such as stimulated growth factor receptors, lysosomal enzymes and lipids. The MVB pathw
   1498..1521    +  CDS            3xHA (fragment): three tandem HA epitope tags
   1534..1552    -  promoter       SP6 promoter: promoter for bacteriophage SP6 RNA polymerase
   1578..1802    +  polyA_signal   bGH poly(A) signal: bovine growth hormone polyadenylation signal
   1806..1827    +  promoter       SV40 promoter (fragment): SV40 enhancer and early promoter
   1848..2276    +  rep_origin     f1 ori (sequence partly withheld): f1 bacteriophage origin of replication; arrow indicates direction of (+) strand synthesis
   2290..2619    +  promoter       SV40 promoter: SV40 enhancer and early promoter
   2686..3477    +  CDS            neo: KKA2_KLEPN - Also known as kan, nptII. Experimental evidence at protein level: Swiss-Prot protein existence level 1. Resistance to kanamycin, neomycin, paromomycin, ribostamycin, butirosin and gentamicin B. From Klebsiella pneumoniae.
   3501..3659    +  CDS            ble (fragment): BLE_KLEPN - Experimental evidence at protein level: Swiss-Prot protein existence level 1. Binding protein with a strong affinity to the bleomycin family of antibiotics. Binds to CL990; an antimitotic-antibiotic compound. From Klebsiella pneumoniae.
   3654..3775    +  polyA_signal   SV40 poly(A) signal: SV40 polyadenylation signal
   3848..3864    -  protein_bind   lac operator: The lac repressor binds to the lac operator to inhibit transcription in E. coli. This inhibition can be relieved by adding lactose or isopropyl-β-D-thiogalactopyranoside (IPTG). lac repressor encoded by lacI
   3872..3902    -  promoter       lac promoter: promoter for the E. coli lac operon
   3917..3938    -  protein_bind   CAP binding site: CAP binding activates transcription in the presence of cAMP. E. coli catabolite activator protein
   3951..4043    -  CDS            lacI (fragment): lac repressor; lacI; The lac repressor binds to the lac operator to inhibit transcription in E. coli. This inhibition can be relieved by adding lactose or isopropyl-β-D-thiogalactopyranoside (IPTG).
   4226..4814    -  rep_origin     ori: high-copy-number ColE1/pMB1/pBR322/pUC origin of replication
   4985..5845    -  CDS            AmpR: β-lactamase; bla; confers resistance to ampicillin, carbenicillin, and related antibiotics
   5846..5950    -  promoter       AmpR promoter: bla
>Addgene plasmid #232004 | pCMV CHMP2B-L4D F5D-d10-52-3xHA (Δα1) | addgene full sequence | sequence record 477196 | Addgene NGS Result
GATCTCCCGATCCCCTATGGTGCACTCTCAGTACAATCTGCTCTGATGCCGCATAGTTAAGCCAGTATCT
GCTCCCTGCTTGTGTGTTGGAGGTCGCTGAGTAGTGCGCGAGCAAAATTTAAGCTACAACAAGGCAAGGC
TTGACCGACAATTGCATGAAGAATCTGCTTAGGGTTAGGCGTTTTGCGCTGCTTCGCGATGTACGGGCCA
GATATACGCGTTGACATTGATTATTGACTAGTTATTAATAGTAATCAATTACGGGGTCATTAGTTCATAG
CCCATATATGGAGTTCCGCGTTACATAACTTACGGTAAATGGCCCGCCTGGCTGACCGCCCAACGACCCC
CGCCCATTGACGTCAATAATGACGTATGTTCCCATAGTAACGCCAATAGGGACTTTCCATTGACGTCAAT
GGGTGGAGTATTTACGGTAAACTGCCCACTTGGCAGTACATCAAGTGTATCATATGCCAAGTACGCCCCC
TATTGACGTCAATGACGGTAAATGGCCCGCCTGGCATTATGCCCAGTACATGACCTTATGGGACTTTCCT
ACTTGGCAGTACATCTACGTATTAGTCATCGCTATTACCATGGTGATGCGGTTTTGGCAGTACATCAATG
GGCGTGGATAGCGGTTTGACTCACGGGGATTTCCAAGTCTCCACCCCATTGACGTCAATGGGAGTTTGTT
TTGGCACCAAAATCAACGGGACTTTCCAAAATGTCGTAACAACTCCGCCCCATTGACGCAAATGGGCGGT
AGGCGTGTACGGTGGGAGGTCTATATAAGCAGAGCTCTCTGGCTAACTAGAGAACCCACTGCTTACTGGC
TTATCGAAATTAATACGACTCACTATAGGGAGACCCAAGCTGGAGACCATGGCGTCCGACGACAAGAAGA
AAACCGGAGGTTCAGGTTCAGGTGGAGGATCCGGTAATAAGGAAGCTTGCAAAGTTTTAGCCAAACAACT
TGTGCATCTACGGAAACAGAAGACGAGAACTTTTGCTGTAAGTTCAAAAGTTACTTCTATGTCTACACAA
ACAAAAGTGATGAATTCCCAAATGAAGATGGCTGGAGCAATGTCTACCACAGCAAAAACAATGCAGGCAG
TTAACAAGAAGATGGATCCACAAAAGACATTACAAACAATGCAGAATTTCCAGAAGGAAAACATGAAAAT
GGAAATGACTGAAGAAATGATCAATGATACACTTGATGACATCTTTGACGGTTCTGATGACGAAGAAGAA
AGCCAGGATATTGTGAATCAAGTTCTTGATGAAATTGGAATTGAAATTTCTGGAAAGATGGCCAAAGCTC
CATCAGCTGCTCGAAGCTTACCATCTGCCTCTACTTCAAAGGCTACAATCTCAGATGAAGAGATTGAACG
GCAACTCAAGGCTTTAGGAGTAGATGGAGGATCCTACCCATACGACGTCCCAGACTACGCTGGATACCCG
TATGATGTTCCGGATTACGCTGGCTACCCATATGACGTTCCGGATTACGCTTGAGGGCCCTATTCTATAG
TGTCACCTAAATGCTAGAGCTCGCTGATCAGCCTCGACTGTGCCTTCTAGTTGCCAGCCATCTGTTGTTT
GCCCCTCCCCCGTGCCTTCCTTGACCCTGGAAGGTGCCACTCCCACTGTCCTTTCCTAATAAAATGAGGA
AATTGCATCGCATTGTCTGAGTAGGTGTCATTCTATTCTGGGGGGTGGGGTGGGGCAGGACAGCAAGGGG
GAGGATTGGGAAGACAATAGCAGGCATGCTGGGGATGCGGTGGGCTCTATGGCTTCTGAGGCGGAAAGAA
CCAGCTGGGGCTCTAGGGGGTATCCCC
[124 nt withheld, positions 1848-1971]
C
[91 nt withheld, positions 1973-2063]
A
[49 nt withheld, positions 2065-2113]
CCTTTGACGTTGGAGTCCACGTTCTTT
[37 nt withheld, positions 2141-2177]
ACCCTATCTCGGTCTATTCTTTTGATTTATAAGGGATTTTGCCGATTTCGGCCTATTGGTTAAAAAATGA
GCTGATTTAACAAAAATTTAACGCGAATTAATTCTGTGGAATGTGTGTCAGTTAGGGTGTGGAAAGTCCC
CAGGCTCCCCAGCAGGCAGAAGTATGCAAAGCATGCATCTCAATTAGTCAGCAACCAGGTGTGGAAAGTC
CCCAGGCTCCCCAGCAGGCAGAAGTATGCAAAGCATGCATCTCAATTAGTCAGCAACCATAGTCCCGCCC
CTAACTCCGCCCATCCCGCCCCTAACTCCGCCCAGTTCCGCCCATTCTCCGCCCCATGGCTGACTAATTT
TTTTTATTTATGCAGAGGCCGAGGCCGCCTCTGCCTCTGAGCTATTCCAGAAGTAGTGAGGAGGCTTTTT
TGGAGGCCTAGGCTTTTGCAAAAAGCTCCCGGGAGCTTGTATATCCATTTTCGGATCTGATCAAGAGACA
GGATGAGGATCGTTTCGCATGATTGAACAAGATGGATTGCACGCAGGTTCTCCGGCCGCTTGGGTGGAGA
GGCTATTCGGCTATGACTGGGCACAACAGACAATCGGCTGCTCTGATGCCGCCGTGTTCCGGCTGTCAGC
GCAGGGGCGCCCGGTTCTTTTTGTCAAGACCGACCTGTCCGGTGCCCTGAATGAACTGCAGGACGAGGCA
GCGCGGCTATCGTGGCTGGCCACGACGGGCGTTCCTTGCGCAGCTGTGCTCGACGTTGTCACTGAAGCGG
GAAGGGACTGGCTGCTATTGGGCGAAGTGCCGGGGCAGGATCTCCTGTCATCTCACCTTGCTCCTGCCGA
GAAAGTATCCATCATGGCTGATGCAATGCGGCGGCTGCATACGCTTGATCCGGCTACCTGCCCATTCGAC
CACCAAGCGAAACATCGCATCGAGCGAGCACGTACTCGGATGGAAGCCGGTCTTGTCGATCAGGATGATC
TGGACGAAGAGCATCAGGGGCTCGCGCCAGCCGAACTGTTCGCCAGGCTCAAGGCGCGCATGCCCGACGG
CGAGGATCTCGTCGTGACCCATGGCGATGCCTGCTTGCCGAATATCATGGTGGAAAATGGCCGCTTTTCT
GGATTCATCGACTGTGGCCGGCTGGGTGTGGCGGACCGCTATCAGGACATAGCGTTGGCTACCCGTGATA
TTGCTGAAGAGCTTGGCGGCGAATGGGCTGACCGCTTCCTCGTGCTTTACGGTATCGCCGCTCCCGATTC
GCAGCGCATCGCCTTCTATCGCCTTCTTGACGAGTTCTTCTGAGCGGGACTCTGGGGTTCGAAATGACCG
ACCAAGCGACGCCCAACCTGCCATCACGAGATTTCGATTCCACCGCCGCCTTCTATGAAAGGTTGGGCTT
CGGAATCGTTTTCCGGGACGCCGGCTGGATGATCCTCCAGCGCGGGGATCTCATGCTGGAGTTCTTCGCC
CACCCCAACTTGTTTATTGCAGCTTATAATGGTTACAAATAAAGCAATAGCATCACAAATTTCACAAATA
AAGCATTTTTTTCACTGCATTCTAGTTGTGGTTTGTCCAAACTCATCAATGTATCTTATCATGTCTGTAT
ACCGTCGACCTCTAGCTAGAGCTTGGCGTAATCATGGTCATAGCTGTTTCCTGTGTGAAATTGTTATCCG
CTCACAATTCCACACAACATACGAGCCGGAAGCATAAAGTGTAAAGCCTGGGGTGCCTAATGAGTGAGCT
AACTCACATTAATTGCGTTGCGCTCACTGCCCGCTTTCCAGTCGGGAAACCTGTCGTGCCAGCTGCATTA
ATGAATCGGCCAACGCGCGGGGAGAGGCGGTTTGCGTATTGGGCGCTCTTCCGCTTCCTCGCTCACTGAC
TCGCTGCGCTCGGTCGTTCGGCTGCGGCGAGCGGTATCAGCTCACTCAAAGGCGGTAATACGGTTATCCA
CAGAATCAGGGGATAACGCAGGAAAGAACATGTGAGCAAAAGGCCAGCAAAAGGCCAGGAACCGTAAAAA
GGCCGCGTTGCTGGCGTTTTTCCATAGGCTCCGCCCCCCTGACGAGCATCACAAAAATCGACGCTCAAGT
CAGAGGTGGCGAAACCCGACAGGACTATAAAGATACCAGGCGTTTCCCCCTGGAAGCTCCCTCGTGCGCT
CTCCTGTTCCGACCCTGCCGCTTACCGGATACCTGTCCGCCTTTCTCCCTTCGGGAAGCGTGGCGCTTTC
TCATAGCTCACGCTGTAGGTATCTCAGTTCGGTGTAGGTCGTTCGCTCCAAGCTGGGCTGTGTGCACGAA
CCCCCCGTTCAGCCCGACCGCTGCGCCTTATCCGGTAACTATCGTCTTGAGTCCAACCCGGTAAGACACG
ACTTATCGCCACTGGCAGCAGCCACTGGTAACAGGATTAGCAGAGCGAGGTATGTAGGCGGTGCTACAGA
GTTCTTGAAGTGGTGGCCTAACTACGGCTACACTAGAAGAACAGTATTTGGTATCTGCGCTCTGCTGAAG
CCAGTTACCTTCGGAAAAAGAGTTGGTAGCTCTTGATCCGGCAAACAAACCACCGCTGGTAGCGGTGGTT
TTTTTGTTTGCAAGCAGCAGATTACGCGCAGAAAAAAAGGATCTCAAGAAGATCCTTTGATCTTTTCTAC
GGGGTCTGACGCTCAGTGGAACGAAAACTCACGTTAAGGGATTTTGGTCATGAGATTATCAAAAAGGATC
TTCACCTAGATCCTTTTAAATTAAAAATGAAGTTTTAAATCAATCTAAAGTATATATGAGTAAACTTGGT
CTGACAGTTACCAATGCTTAATCAGTGAGGCACCTATCTCAGCGATCTGTCTATTTCGTTCATCCATAGT
TGCCTGACTCCCCGTCGTGTAGATAACTACGATACGGGAGGGCTTACCATCTGGCCCCAGTGCTGCAATG
ATACCGCGAGACCCACGCTCACCGGCTCCAGATTTATCAGCAATAAACCAGCCAGCCGGAAGGGCCGAGC
GCAGAAGTGGTCCTGCAACTTTATCCGCCTCCATCCAGTCTATTAATTGTTGCCGGGAAGCTAGAGTAAG
TAGTTCGCCAGTTAATAGTTTGCGCAACGTTGTTGCCATTGCTACAGGCATCGTGGTGTCACGCTCGTCG
TTTGGTATGGCTTCATTCAGCTCCGGTTCCCAACGATCAAGGCGAGTTACATGATCCCCCATGTTGTGCA
AAAAAGCGGTTAGCTCCTTCGGTCCTCCGATCGTTGTCAGAAGTAAGTTGGCCGCAGTGTTATCACTCAT
GGTTATGGCAGCACTGCATAATTCTCTTACTGTCATGCCATCCGTAAGATGCTTTTCTGTGACTGGTGAG
TACTCAACCAAGTCATTCTGAGAATAGTGTATGCGGCGACCGAGTTGCTCTTGCCCGGCGTCAATACGGG
ATAATACCGCGCCACATAGCAGAACTTTAAAAGTGCTCATCATTGGAAAACGTTCTTCGGGGCGAAAACT
CTCAAGGATCTTACCGCTGTTGAGATCCAGTTCGATGTAACCCACTCGTGCACCCAACTGATCTTCAGCA
TCTTTTACTTTCACCAGCGTTTCTGGGTGAGCAAAAACAGGAAGGCAAAATGCCGCAAAAAAGGGAATAA
GGGCGACACGGAAATGTTGAATACTCATACTCTTCCTTTTTCAATATTATTGAAGCATTTATCAGGGTTA
TTGTCTCATGAGCGGATACATATTTGAATGTATTTAGAAAAATAAACAAATAGGGGTTCCGCGCACATTT
CCCCGAAAAGTGCCACCTGACGTCGACGGATCGGGA
